Addgene plasmid #180532: KTK_044
Purpose: Entry vector containing J23117 anderson promoter
Depositing lab: Tom Ellis. Depositing organization: Imperial College London. Publication: Komagataeibacter Tool Kit (KTK): A Modular Cloning System for Multigene Constructs and Programmed Protein Secretion from Cellulose Producing Bacteria. Goosens VJ, Walker KT, Aragon SM, Singh A, Senthivel VR, Dekker L, Caro-Astorga J, Buat MLA, Song W, Lee KY, Ellis T. ACS Synth Biol. 2021 Dec 17;10(12):3422-3434. doi: 10.1021/acssynbio.1c00358. Epub 2021 Nov 12. PubMed 34767345.
Backbone
  Vector backbone: pSEVA331
  Vector type: Bacterial Expression
Growth in bacteria
  Bacterial resistance: Ampicillin, 100 μg/mL
  Growth temperature: 37°C
  Growth strain: DH5alpha
  Copy number: High Copy
Gene/Insert
  Gene/Insert name: J23117 anderson promoter
  Species: Synthetic
  Cloning method: Restriction Enzyme; 5′ cloning site unknown (unknown if destroyed)
Terms and licenses: Academic/Nonprofit Terms; Industry Terms: Not Available to Industry
Depositor comments: Read the preprint at https://www.biorxiv.org/content/10.1101/2021.06.09.447691v1.full
How to cite: KTK_044 was a gift from Tom Ellis (Addgene plasmid # 180532 ; http://n2t.net/addgene:180532 ; RRID:Addgene_180532)
