[The description below was written by a language model from this plasmid's Addgene catalogue record and pLannotate feature annotations shown in this document.]
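Description:
KTK_044 is a small entry (part-storage) vector from the Komagataeibacter Tool Kit, a modular cloning system developed for building multigene constructs in cellulose-producing bacteria. Its payload is a single synthetic regulatory part, the J23117 promoter from the Anderson collection of constitutive bacterial promoters, a graded series of sigma-70-type promoter variants used to set transcription at defined levels. In a hierarchical toolkit of this kind, an entry vector holds one basic part so that it can be excised and combined with other parts (ribosome binding sites, coding sequences, terminators) into a transcription unit. The record lists the cloning method only as restriction enzyme-based and does not state the flanking sites.

The sequenced plasmid is 1,913 nt and the feature table shows a minimal architecture: a high-copy ColE1/pUC-type origin of replication, the bla promoter driving the β-lactamase gene for ampicillin selection, and a short promoter fragment on the reverse strand. The automated annotation labels that fragment as a partial match to J23119, the consensus parent of the Anderson series; this most likely reflects the close sequence similarity among family members, and it presumably corresponds to the J23117 insert named in the catalogue.

The catalogue lists pSEVA331 as the backbone, but the annotated features (pUC-type origin, ampicillin resistance, under 2 kb) do not look like a broad-host-range SEVA vector, so the backbone field may describe the toolkit's destination vectors rather than this entry plasmid. As annotated, KTK_044 is suited to propagation in E. coli cloning strains as a source of the promoter part, not to direct expression in Komagataeibacter.
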