Features (pLannotate 1.2.2; 4 found; start..end, strand, type, name):
    627..649     -  promoter       J23119(SpeI) promoter (fragment): bacterial promoter (Registry of Standard Biological Parts BBa J23119) modified to end with an SpeI site
    764..1352    -  rep_origin     ori: high-copy-number ColE1/pMB1/pBR322/pUC origin of replication
   1455..1559    +  promoter       AmpR promoter: bla
   1560..507     +  CDS            AmpR (across the origin): β-lactamase; bla; confers resistance to ampicillin, carbenicillin, and related antibiotics
>Addgene plasmid #180532 | KTK_044 | addgene full sequence | sequence record 363847 | Addgene NGS Result
GAATTATGCAGTGCTGCCATAACCATGAGTGATAACACTGCGGCCAACTTACTTCTGACAACGATCGGAG
GACCGAAGGAGCTAACCGCTTTTTTGCACAACATGGGGGATCATGTAACTCGCCTTGATCGTTGGGAACC
GGAGCTGAATGAAGCCATACCAAACGACGAGCGTGACACCACGATGCCTGTAGCAATGGCAACAACGTTG
CGCAAACTATTAACTGGCGAACTACTTACTCTAGCTTCCCGGCAACAATTAATAGACTGGATGGAGGCGG
ATAAAGTTGCAGGACCACTTCTGCGCTCGGCCCTTCCGGCTGGCTGGTTTATTGCTGATAAATCTGGAGC
CGGTGAGCGTGGGTCCCGCGGTATCATTGCAGCACTGGGGCCAGATGGTAAGCCCTCCCGTATCGTAGTT
ATCTACACGACGGGGAGTCAGGCAACTATGGATGAACGAAATAGACAGATCGCTGAGATAGGTGCCTCAC
TGATTAAGCATTGGTAACTGTCAGACCAAGTTTACTCATATATACTTTAGATTGATTTAAAACTTCATTT
TTAATTTAAAAGGATCTAGGTGAAGATCCTTTTTGATAATCTTGGTCTCAGCCAGCTAGCACAATCCCTA
GGACTGAGCTAGCTGTCAAGGTCAGAGACCGACTACGGTTATCCACAGAATCAGGGGATAACGCAGGAAA
GAACATGTGAGCAAAAGGCCAGCAAAAGGCCAGGAACCGTAAAAAGGCCGCGTTGCTGGCGTTTTTCCAT
AGGCTCCGCCCCCCTGACGAGCATCACAAAAATCGACGCTCAAGTCAGAGGTGGCGAAACCCGACAGGAC
TATAAAGATACCAGGCGTTTCCCCCTGGAAGCTCCCTCGTGCGCTCTCCTGTTCCGACCCTGCCGCTTAC
CGGATACCTGTCCGCCTTTCTCCCTTCGGGAAGCGTGGCGCTTTCTCATAGCTCACGCTGTAGGTATCTC
AGTTCGGTGTAGGTCGTTCGCTCCAAGCTGGGCTGTGTGCACGAACCCCCCGTTCAGCCCGACCGCTGCG
CCTTATCCGGTAACTATCGTCTTGAGTCCAACCCGGTAAGACACGACTTATCGCCACTGGCAGCAGCCAC
TGGTAACAGGATTAGCAGAGCGAGGTATGTAGGCGGTGCTACAGAGTTCTTGAAGTGGTGGCCTAACTAC
GGCTACACTAGAAGAACAGTATTTGGTATCTGCGCTCTGCTGAAGCCAGTTACCTTCGGAAAAAGAGTTG
GTAGCTCTTGATCCGGCAAACAAACCACCGCTGGTAGCGGTGGTTTTTTTGTTTGCAAGCAGCAGATTAC
GCGCAGAAAAAAAGGATCTCAAGAAGATCCTTTGATCTTTTCTACGGGGTCTGACGCTCAGTGGAACGAA
AACTCACGTTAAGGGATTTTGGTCATGACAGGTGGCACTTTTCGGGGAAATGTGCGCGGAACCCCTATTT
GTTTATTTTTCTAAATACATTCAAATATGTATCCGCTCATGAGACAATAACCCTGATAAATGCTTCAATA
ATATTGAAAAAGGAAGAGTATGAGTATTCAACATTTCCGTGTCGCCCTTATTCCCTTTTTTGCGGCATTT
TGCCTTCCTGTTTTTGCTCACCCAGAAACGCTGGTGAAAGTAAAAGATGCTGAAGATCAGTTGGGTGCAC
GAGTGGGTTACATCGAACTGGATCTCAACAGCGGTAAGATCCTTGAGAGTTTTCGCCCCGAAGAACGTTT
TCCAATGATGAGCACTTTTAAAGTTCTGCTATGTGGCGCGGTATTATCCCGTATTGACGCCGGGCAAGAG
CAACTCGGTCGCCGCATACACTATTCTCAGAATGACTTGGTTGAGTACTCACCAGTCACAGAAAAGCATC
TTACGGATGGCATGACAGTAAGA
